>Addgene plasmid #188320 | pLGR002 LGR Cas9 guide vector | addgene full sequence | sequence record 370169 | Addgene NGS Result
GACGGATCGGGAGATCTCCCGATCCCCTATGGTGCACTCTCAGTACAATCTGCTCTGATGCCGCATAGTT
AAGCCAGTATCTGCTCCCTGCTTGTGTGTTGGAGGTCGCTGAGTAGTGCGCGAGCAAAATTTAAGCTACA
ACAAGGCAAGGCTTGACCGACAATTGCATGAAGAATCTGCTTAGGGTTAGGCGTTTTGCGCTGCTTCGCG
ATGTACGGGCCAGATATACGCGTTGACATTGATTATTGACTAGTTATTAATAGTAATCAATTACGGGGTC
ATTAGTTCATAGCCCATATATGGAGTTCCGCGTTACATAACTTACGGTAAATGGCCCGCCTGGCTGACCG
CCCAACGACCCCCGCCCATTGACGTCAATAATGACGTATGTTCCCATAGTAACGCCAATAGGGACTTTCC
ATTGACGTCAATGGGTGGAGTATTTACGGTAAACTGCCCACTTGGCAGTACATCAAGTGTATCATATGCC
AAGTACGCCCCCTATTGACGTCAATGACGGTAAATGGCCCGCCTGGCATTATGCCCAGTACATGACCTTA
TGGGACTTTCCTACTTGGCAGTACATCTACGTATTAGTCATCGCTATTACCATGGTGATGCGGTTTTGGC
AGTACATCAATGGGCGTGGATAGCGGTTTGACTCACGGGGATTTCCAAGTCTCCACCCCATTGACGTCAA
TGGGAGTTTGTTTTGGCACCAAAATCAACGGGACTTTCCAAAATGTCGTAACAACTCCGCCCCATTGACG
CAAATGGGCGGTAGGCGTGTACGGTGGGAGGTCTATATAAGCAGCGCGTTTTGCCTGTACTGGGTCTCTC
TGGTTAGACCAGATCTGAGCCTGGGAGCTCTCTGGCTAACTAGGGAACCCACTGCTTAAGCCTCAATAAA
GCTTGCCTTGAGTGCTTCAAGTAGTGTGTGCCCGTCTGTTGTGTGACTCTGGTAACTAGAGATCCCTCAG
ACCCTTTTAGTCAGTGTGGAAAATCTCTAGCAGTGGCGCCCGAACAGGGACTTGAAAGCGAAAGGGAAAC
CAGAGGAGCTCTCTCGACGCAGGACTCGGCTTGCTGAAGCGCGCACGGCAAGAGGCGAGGGGCGGCGACT
GGTGAGTACGCCAAAAATTTTGACTAGCGGAGGCTAGAAGGAGAGAGATGGGTGCGAGAGCGTCAGTATT
AAGCGGGGGAGAATTAGATCGCGATGGGAAAAAATTCGGTTAAGGCCAGGGGGAAAGAAAAAATATAAAT
TAAAACATATAGTATGGGCAAGCAGGGAGCTAGAACGATTCGCAGTTAATCCTGGCCTGTTAGAAACATC
AGAAGGCTGTAGACAAATACTGGGACAGCTACAACCATCCCTTCAGACAGGATCAGAAGAACTTAGATCA
TTATATAATACAGTAGCAACCCTCTATTGTGTGCATCAAAGGATAGAGATAAAAGACACCAAGGAAGCTT
TAGACAAGATAGAGGAAGAGCAAAACAAAAGTAAGACCACCGCACAGCAAGCGGCCGGCCGCTGATCTTC
AGACCTGGAGGAGGAGATATGAGGGACAATTGGAGAAGTGAATTATATAAATATAAAGTAGTAAAAATTG
AACCATTAGGAGTAGCACCCACCAAGGCAAAGAGAAGAGTGGTGCAGAGAGAAAAAAGAGCAGTGGGAAT
AGGAGCTTTGTTCCTTGGGTTCTTGGGAGCAGCAGGAAGCACTATGGGCGCAGCGTCAATGACGCTGACG
GTACAGGCCAGACAATTATTGTCTGGTATAGTGCAGCAGCAGAACAATTTGCTGAGGGCTATTGAGGCGC
AACAGCATCTGTTGCAACTCACAGTCTGGGGCATCAAGCAGCTCCAGGCAAGAATCCTGGCTGTGGAAAG
ATACCTAAAGGATCAACAGCTCCTGGGGATTTGGGGTTGCTCTGGAAAACTCATTTGCACCACTGCTGTG
CCTTGGAATGCTAGTTGGAGTAATAAATCTCTGGAACAGATTTGGAATCACACGACCTGGATGGAGTGGG
ACAGAGAAATTAACAATTACACAAGCTTAATACACTCCTTAATTGAAGAATCGCAAAACCAGCAAGAAAA
GAATGAACAAGAATTATTGGAATTAGATAAATGGGCAAGTTTGTGGAATTGGTTTAACATAACAAATTGG
CTGTGGTATATAAAATTATTCATAATGATAGTAGGAGGCTTGGTAGGTTTAAGAATAGTTTTTGCTGTAC
TTTCTATAGTGAATAGAGTTAGGCAGGGATATTCACCATTATCGTTTCAGACCCACCTCCCAACCCCGAG
GGGACCCGACAGGCCCGAAGGAATAGAAGAAGAAGGTGGAGAGAGAGACAGAGACAGATCCATTCGATTA
GTGAACGGATCGGCACTGCGTGCGCCAATTCTGCAGACAAATGGCAGTATTCATCCACAATTTTAAAAGA
AAAGGGGGGATTGGGGGGTACAGTGCAGGGGAAAGAATAGTAGACATAATAGCAACAGACATACAAACTA
AAGAATTACAAAAACAAATTACAAAAATTCAAAATTTTCGGGTTTATTACAGGGACAGCAGAGATCCAGT
TTGGTTAGTACCGGGCCCGCCCTGCAGGTCTAGAGATCCGACGCGCCATCTCTAGGCCCGCGCCGGCCCC
CTCGCACGGACTTGTGGGAGAAGCTCGGCTACTCCCCTGCCCCGGTTAATTTGCATATAATATTTCCTAG
TAACTATAGAGGCTTAATGTGCGATAAAAGACAGATAATCTGTTCTTTTTAATACTAGCTACATTTTACA
TGATAGGCTTGGATTTCTATAACTTCGTATAGCATACATTATACGAAGTTATAAACAGCACAAAAGGAAA
CTCACCCTAACTGTAAAGTAATTGTGTGTTTTGAGACTATAAGTATCCCTTGGAGAACCACCTTGTTGGC
TGCGACTCGGCGGAGTCCGTTTAAGAGCTAAGCTGGAAACAGCATAGCAAGTTTAAATAAGGCTAGTCCG
TTATCAACTTGGCCGCTTTAAGGCCGGTCCTAGCAAGGCCAAGTGGCACCGAGTCGGTGCTTTTTTTCTC
GAGTACTAGGATCCATTAGGCGGCCGCCGGGAGGTGGTCCCTGCAGTTACGCCAATGATAACCCCCGCCA
GAAAAATCTTAGTAGCCTTCCCTTTTTGTTTTCCGTGCCCCAACTCGGCGGATTGACTCGGCCCCTTCCG
GAAACACCCGAATCAACTTCTAGTCAAATTATTGTTCACGCCGCAATGACCCACCCCTGGCCCGCGTCTG
TGGAACTGACCCCTGGTGTACAGGAGAGTTCGCTGCTGAAAGTGGTCCCAAAGGGGTACTAGTTTTTAAG
CTCCCAACTCCCCCTCCCCCAGCGTCTGGAGGATTCCACACCCTCGCACCGCAGGGGCGAGGAAGTGGGC
GGAGTCCGGTTTTGGCGCCAGCCGCTGAGGCTGCCAAGCAGAAAAGCCACCGCTGAGGAGACTCCGGTCA
CTGTCCTCGCCCCGCCTCCCCCTTCCCTCCCCTTGGGGACCACCGGGCGCCACGCCGCGAACGGTAAGTG
CCGCGGTCGTCGGCGCCTCCGCCCTCCCCCTAGGGCCCCAATTCCCAGCGGGCGCGGCGCGCGGCCCCTC
CCCCCGCCGGGCGCGCGCCCGCTGCCCCGCCCTTCGTGGCCGCCCGGCGTGGGCGGTGCCACCCCTCCCC
CCGGCGGCCCCCCTGCAGCCGCGCGCAGCTCCCGGCTCCCTCCCCCTTCGGATGTGGCTTGAGCTGTAGG
CGCGGAGATGCATGTGCCCGTCAGTGGGCAGAGCGCACATCGCCCACAGTCCCCGAGAAGTTGGGGGGAG
GGGTCGGCAATTGAACCGGTGCCTAGAGAAGGTGGCGCGGGGTAAACTGGGAAAGTGATGTCGTGTACTG
GCTCCGCCTTTTTCCCGAGGGTGGGGGAGAACCGTATATAAGTGCAGTAGTCGCCGTGAACGTTCTTTTT
CGCAACGGGTTTGCCGCCAGAACACAGGTAAGTGCCGTGTGTGGTTCCCGCGGGCCTGGCCTCTTTACGG
GTTATGGCCCTTGCGTGCCTTGAATTACTTCCACCTGGCTGCAGTACGTGATTCTTGATCCCGAGCTTCG
GGTTGGAAGTGGGTGGGAGAGTTCGAGGCCTTGCGCTTAAGGAGCCCCTTCGCCTCGTGCTTGAGTTGAG
GCCTGGCCTGGGCGCTGGGGCCGCCGCGTGCGAATCTGGTGGCACCTTCGCGCCTGTCTCGCTGCTTTCG
ATAAGTCTCTAGCCATTTAAAATTTTTGATGACCTGCTGCGACGCTTTTTTTCTGGCAAGATAGTCTTGT
AAATGCGGGCCAAGATCTGCACACTGGTATTTCGGTTTTTGGGGCCGCGGGCGGCGACGGGGCCCGTGCG
TCCCAGCGCACATGTTCGGCGAGGCGGGGCCTGCGAGCGCGGCCACCGAGAATCGGACGGGGGTAGTCTC
AAGCTGGCCGGCCTGCTCTGGTGCCTGGCCTCGCGCCGCCGTGTATCGCCCCGCCCTGGGCGGCAAGGCT
GGCCCGGTCGGCACCAGTTGCGTGAGCGGAAAGATGGCCGCTTCCCGGCCCTGCTGCAGGGAGCTCAAAA
TGGAGGACGCGGCGCTCGGGAGAGCGGGCGGGTGAGTCACCCACACAAAGGAAAAGGGCCTTTCCGTCCT
CAGCCGTCGCTTCATGTGACTCCACGGAGTACCGGGCGCCGTCCAGGCACCTCGATTAGTTCTCGCGCTT
TTGGAGTACGTCGTCTTTAGGTTGGGGGGAGGGGTTTTATGCGATGGAGTTTCCCCACACTGAGTGGGTG
GAGACTGAAGTTAGGCCAGCTTGGCACTTGATGTAATTCTCCTTGGAATTTGCCCTTTTTGAGTTTGGAT
CTTGGTTCATTCTCAAGCCTCAGACAGTGGTTCAAAGTTTTTTTCTTCCATTTCAGGTGTCGTGAGCTAG
CCCACCATGACCGAGTACAAGCCCACGGTGCGCCTCGCCACCCGCGACGACGTCCCCCGGGCCGTACGCA
CCCTCGCCGCCGCGTTCGCCGACTACCCCGCCACGCGCCACACCGTCGACCCGGACCGCCACATCGAGCG
GGTCACCGAGCTGCAAGAACTCTTCCTCACGCGCGTCGGGCTCGACATCGGCAAGGTGTGGGTCGCGGAC
GACGGCGCCGCGGTGGCGGTCTGGACCACGCCGGAGAGCGTCGAAGCGGGGGCGGTGTTCGCCGAGATCG
GCCCGCGCATGGCCGAGTTGAGCGGTTCCCGGCTGGCCGCGCAGCAACAGATGGAAGGCCTCCTGGCGCC
GCACCGGCCCAAGGAGCCCGCGTGGTTCCTGGCCACCGTCGGCGTGTCGCCCGACCACCAGGGCAAGGGT
CTGGGCAGCGCCGTCGTGCTCCCCGGAGTGGAGGCGGCCGAGCGCGCCGGGGTGCCCGCCTTCCTGGAGA
CCTCCGCGCCCCGCAACCTCCCCTTCTACGAGCGGCTCGGCTTCACCGTCACCGCCGACGTCGAGGTGCC
CGAAGGACCGCGCACCTGGTGCATGACCCGCAAGCCCGGTGCCGGATCGGGAGAGGGCAGAGGAAGTCTG
CTAACATGCGGTGACGTCGAGGAGAATCCTGGCCCACCGGTCCCTGCCGCTAAACGGGTCAAACTCGACG
GCGGTTCTGGAGGTCCTGCTGCAAAGCGCGTTAAGTTGGATGGAGGGTCAGGGGGAGCCACCGCCACCAT
GGTGTCTAAGGGCGAAGAGCTGATTAAGGAGAACATGCACATGAAGCTGTACATGGAGGGCACCGTGGAC
AACCATCACTTCAAGTGCACATCCGAGGGCGAAGGCAAGCCCTACGAGGGCACCCAGACCATGAGAATCA
AGGTGGTCGAGGGCGGCCCTCTCCCCTTCGCCTTCGACATCCTGGCTACTAGCTTCCTCTACGGCAGCAA
GACCTTCATCAACCACACCCAGGGCATCCCCGACTTCTTCAAGCAGTCCTTCCCTGAGGGCTTCACATGG
GAGAGAGTCACCACATACGAAGACGGGGGCGTGCTGACCGCTACCCAGGACACCAGCCTCCAGGACGGCT
GCCTCATCTACAACGTCAAGATCAGAGGGGTGAACTTCACATCCAACGGCCCTGTGATGCAGAAGAAAAC
ACTCGGCTGGGAGGCCTTCACCGAGACCCTGTACCCCGCTGACGGCGGCCTGGAAGGCAGAAACGACATG
GCCCTGAAGCTCGTGGGCGGGAGCCATCTGATCGCAAACGCCAAGACCACATATAGATCCAAGAAACCCG
CTAAGAACCTCAAGATGCCTGGCGTCTACTATGTGGACTACAGACTGGAAAGAATCAAGGAGGCCAACAA
CGAGACCTACGTCGAGCAGCACGAGGTGGCAGTGGCCAGATACTGCGACCTCCCTAGCAAACTGGGGCAC
AAGCTTTAATTAAGAATTCGTCGAGGGACCTAATAACTTCGTATAGCATACATTATACGAAGTTATACAT
GTTTAAGGGTTCCGGTTCCACTAGGTACAATTCGATATCAAGCTTATCGATAATCAACCTCTGGATTACA
AAATTTGTGAAAGATTGACTGGTATTCTTAACTATGTTGCTCCTTTTACGCTATGTGGATACGCTGCTTT
AATGCCTTTGTATCATGCTATTGCTTCCCGTATGGCTTTCATTTTCTCCTCCTTGTATAAATCCTGGTTG
CTGTCTCTTTATGAGGAGTTGTGGCCCGTTGTCAGGCAACGTGGCGTGGTGTGCACTGTGTTTGCTGACG
CAACCCCCACTGGTTGGGGCATTGCCACCACCTGTCAGCTCCTTTCCGGGACTTTCGCTTTCCCCCTCCC
TATTGCCACGGCGGAACTCATCGCCGCCTGCCTTGCCCGCTGCTGGACAGGGGCTCGGCTGTTGGGCACT
GACAATTCCGTGGTGTTGTCGGGGAAATCATCGTCCTTTCCTTGGCTGCTCGCCTGTGTTGCCACCTGGA
TTCTGCGCGGGACGTCCTTCTGCTACGTCCCTTCGGCCCTCAATCCAGCGGACCTTCCTTCCCGCGGCCT
GCTGCCGGCTCTGCGGCCTCTTCCGCGTCTTCGCCTTCGCCCTCAGACGAGTCGGATCTCCCTTTGGGCC
GCCTCCCCGCATCGATACCGTCGACCTCGATCGAGACCTAGAAAAACATGGAGCAATCACAAGTAGCAAT
ACAGCAGCTACCAATGCTGATTGTGCCTGGCTAGAAGCACAAGAGGAGGAGGAGGTGGGTTTTCCAGTCA
CACCTCAGGTACCTTTAAGACCAATGACTTACAAGGCAGCTGTAGATCTTAGCCACTTTTTAAAAGAAAA
GGGGGGACTGGAAGGGCTAATTCACTCCCAACGAAGACAAGATATCCTTGATCTGTGGATCTACCACACA
CAAGGCTACTTCCCTGATTGGCAGAACTACACACCAGGGCCAGGGATCAGATATCCACTGACCTTTGGAT
GGTGCTACAAGCTAGTACCAGTTGAGCAAGAGAAGGTAGAAGAAGCCAATGAAGGAGAGAACACCCGCTT
GTTACACCCTGTGAGCCTGCATGGGATGGATGACCCGGAGAGAGAAGTATTAGAGTGGAGGTTTGACAGC
CGCCTAGCATTTCATCACATGGCCCGAGAGCTGCATCCGGACTGTACTGGGTCTCTCTGGTTAGACCAGA
TCTGAGCCTGGGAGCTCTCTGGCTAACTAGGGAACCCACTGCTTAAGCCTCAATAAAGCTTGCCTTGAGT
GCTTCAAGTAGTGTGTGCCCGTCTGTTGTGTGACTCTGGTAACTAGAGATCCCTCAGACCCTTTTAGTCA
GTGTGGAAAATCTCTAGCAGCATGTGAGCAAAAGGCCAGCAAAAGGCCAGGAACCGTAAAAAGGCCGCGT
TGCTGGCGTTTTTCCATAGGCTCCGCCCCCCTGACGAGCATCACAAAAATCGACGCTCAAGTCAGAGGTG
GCGAAACCCGACAGGACTATAAAGATACCAGGCGTTTCCCCCTGGAAGCTCCCTCGTGCGCTCTCCTGTT
CCGACCCTGCCGCTTACCGGATACCTGTCCGCCTTTCTCCCTTCGGGAAGCGTGGCGCTTTCTCATAGCT
CACGCTGTAGGTATCTCAGTTCGGTGTAGGTCGTTCGCTCCAAGCTGGGCTGTGTGCACGAACCCCCCGT
TCAGCCCGACCGCTGCGCCTTATCCGGTAACTATCGTCTTGAGTCCAACCCGGTAAGACACGACTTATCG
CCACTGGCAGCAGCCACTGGTAACAGGATTAGCAGAGCGAGGTATGTAGGCGGTGCTACAGAGTTCTTGA
AGTGGTGGCCTAACTACGGCTACACTAGAAGAACAGTATTTGGTATCTGCGCTCTGCTGAAGCCAGTTAC
CTTCGGAAAAAGAGTTGGTAGCTCTTGATCCGGCAAACAAACCACCGCTGGTAGCGGTGGTTTTTTTGTT
TGCAAGCAGCAGATTACGCGCAGAAAAAAAGGATCTCAAGAAGATCCTTTGATCTTTTCTACGGGGTCTG
ACGCTCAGTGGAACGAAAACTCACGTTAAGGGATTTTGGTCATGAGATTATCAAAAAGGATCTTCACCTA
GATCCTTTTAAATTAAAAATGAAGTTTTAAATCAATCTAAAGTATATATGAGTAAACTTGGTCTGACAGT
TACCAATGCTTAATCAGTGAGGCACCTATCTCAGCGATCTGTCTATTTCGTTCATCCATAGTTGCCTGAC
TCCCCGTCGTGTAGATAACTACGATACGGGAGGGCTTACCATCTGGCCCCAGTGCTGCAATGATACCGCG
AGACCCACGCTCACCGGCTCCAGATTTATCAGCAATAAACCAGCCAGCCGGAAGGGCCGAGCGCAGAAGT
GGTCCTGCAACTTTATCCGCCTCCATCCAGTCTATTAATTGTTGCCGGGAAGCTAGAGTAAGTAGTTCGC
CAGTTAATAGTTTGCGCAACGTTGTTGCCATTGCTACAGGCATCGTGGTGTCACGCTCGTCGTTTGGTAT
GGCTTCATTCAGCTCCGGTTCCCAACGATCAAGGCGAGTTACATGATCCCCCATGTTGTGCAAAAAAGCG
GTTAGCTCCTTCGGTCCTCCGATCGTTGTCAGAAGTAAGTTGGCCGCAGTGTTATCACTCATGGTTATGG
CAGCACTGCATAATTCTCTTACTGTCATGCCATCCGTAAGATGCTTTTCTGTGACTGGTGAGTACTCAAC
CAAGTCATTCTGAGAATAGTGTATGCGGCGACCGAGTTGCTCTTGCCCGGCGTCAATACGGGATAATACC
GCGCCACATAGCAGAACTTTAAAAGTGCTCATCATTGGAAAACGTTCTTCGGGGCGAAAACTCTCAAGGA
TCTTACCGCTGTTGAGATCCAGTTCGATGTAACCCACTCGTGCACCCAACTGATCTTCAGCATCTTTTAC
TTTCACCAGCGTTTCTGGGTGAGCAAAAACAGGAAGGCAAAATGCCGCAAAAAAGGGAATAAGGGCGACA
CGGAAATGTTGAATACTCATACTCTTCCTTTTTCAATATTATTGAAGCATTTATCAGGGTTATTGTCTCA
TGAGCGGATACATATTTGAATGTATTTAGAAAAATAAACAAATAGGGGTTCCGCGCACATTTCCCCGAAA
AGTGCCACCTGACGTC
Features (pLannotate 1.2.2; 24 found; start..end, strand, type, name):
     28..80      -  misc_feature   bom (fragment): basis of mobility region from pBR322
    235..614     +  enhancer       CMV enhancer: human cytomegalovirus immediate early enhancer
    615..814     +  promoter       CMV promoter: human cytomegalovirus (CMV) immediate early promoter
    832..1012    +  LTR            5' LTR (truncated): truncated 5' long terminal repeat (LTR) from HIV-1
   1059..1184    +  misc_feature   HIV-1 Ψ: packaging signal of human immunodeficiency virus type 1
   1168..1506    +  CDS            HIV-1 gag (fragment): gag protein from human immunodeficiency virus 1; gag
   1681..1914    +  misc_feature   RRE: The Rev response element (RRE) of HIV-1 allows for Rev-dependent mRNA export from the nucleus to the cytoplasm.
   2291..2391    +  CDS            Rev (fragment): human immunodeficiency virus 1 (HIV-1) Rev protein; rev; enhances nuclear export of unspliced and incompletely spliced viral mRNAs
   2441..2558    +  misc_feature   cPPT/CTS: central polypurine tract and central termination sequence of HIV-1
   2819..2852    +  protein_bind   loxP: Cre-mediated recombination occurs in the 8-bp core sequence (GCATACAT). Cre recombinase
   2977..3021    +  misc_RNA       tracrRNA (fragment): trans-activating CRISPR RNA for the Streptococcus pyogenes CRISPR/Cas9 system
   3051..3070    +  misc_RNA       gRNA scaffold (fragment): guide RNA scaffold for the Streptococcus pyogenes CRISPR/Cas9 system
   3794..4965    +  promoter       EF-1α promoter: strong constitutive promoter for human elongation factor EF-1α
   4977..5573    +  CDS            PuroR: puromycin N-acetyltransferase; pac from Streptomyces alboniger; confers resistance to puromycin
   5739..6446    +  CDS            mTagBFP2: mTagBFP2 is a basic (constitutively fluorescent) blue fluorescent protein published in 2011, derived from Entacmaea quadricolor. It is reported to be a very rapidly-maturing monomer with very low acid sensitivity.
   6473..6506    +  protein_bind   loxP: Cre-mediated recombination occurs in the 8-bp core sequence (GCATACAT). Cre recombinase
   6539..6562    +  misc_feature   MCS (fragment): pBluescript multiple cloning site
   6562..7150    +  misc_feature   WPRE: woodchuck hepatitis virus posttranscriptional regulatory element
   7151..7170    +  misc_feature   MCS (fragment): pBluescript multiple cloning site
   7172..7672    +  CDS            nef (fragment): NEF_HV1LA - Experimental evidence at protein level: Swiss-Prot protein existence level 1. Extracellular Nef protein targets CD4(+) T-lymphocytes for apoptosis by interacting with CXCR4 surface receptors. From Human immunodeficiency virus type 1 group M subtype B (isolate Lai) (HIV-1).
   7679..7859    +  LTR            5' LTR (truncated): truncated 5' long terminal repeat (LTR) from HIV-1
   7921..8509    -  rep_origin     ori: high-copy-number ColE1/pMB1/pBR322/pUC origin of replication
   8680..9540    -  CDS            AmpR: β-lactamase; bla; confers resistance to ampicillin, carbenicillin, and related antibiotics
   9541..9645    -  promoter       AmpR promoter: bla
