[The description below was written by a language model from this plasmid's Addgene catalogue record and pLannotate feature annotations shown in this document.]
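Description:
pLGR002 LGR Cas9 guide vector is an empty lentiviral backbone of about 9.7 kb, built on a pU6 sgRNA lentiviral framework and intended as a universal recipient for Streptococcus pyogenes Cas9 single-guide RNA sequences, including pooled guide libraries for CRISPR genetic screens. In bacteria it is maintained through a high-copy ColE1/pUC-type origin and selected with ampicillin via the β-lactamase gene.

The viral genome is transcribed from a CMV enhancer/promoter fused to a truncated HIV-1 5' LTR, an arrangement that makes genomic RNA production in packaging cells independent of Tat. Downstream lie the Ψ packaging signal with a partial gag region, the Rev response element for nuclear export of unspliced RNA, and the cPPT/CTS, which aids nuclear import in target cells. A second truncated LTR, preceded by a nef fragment, closes the proviral unit. The catalogue entry lists a U6 promoter for guide expression. The automated annotation does not call that promoter, but it does detect fragments of the tracrRNA/gRNA scaffold in the expected position, consistent with a Pol III guide cassette awaiting a spacer. The partial matches may reflect a modified scaffold, though the record does not say so.

A separate EF-1α promoter drives puromycin N-acetyltransferase linked through a T2A peptide to mTagBFP2, so transduced mammalian cells can be selected with puromycin and tracked by blue fluorescence from a single transcript. A WPRE follows to enhance expression. Two loxP sites flank the guide scaffold and EF-1α marker region, which would in principle allow Cre-mediated excision, although no such use is stated in the record. Cas9 is not encoded and must be provided separately.
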