Addgene plasmid #188320: pLGR002 LGR Cas9 guide vector
Purpose: (Empty Backbone) Universal backbone for CRISPR/Cas9 sgRNA expression
Depositing lab: Laralynne Przybyla. Depositing organization: University of California, San Francisco (UCSF). Publication: Compact CRISPR genetic screens enabled by improved guide RNA library cloning. Heo SJ, Enriquez LD, Federman S, Chang AY, Mace R, Shevade K, Nguyen P, Litterman AJ, Shafer S, Przybyla L, Chow ED. Genome Biol. 2024 Jan 19;25(1):25. doi: 10.1186/s13059-023-03132-3. PubMed 38243310.
Backbone
  Vector backbone: pU6 sgRNA lentiviral
  Backbone size (bp): 9678
  Vector type: Mammalian Expression, Lentiviral, CRISPR
  Promoter: pU6 5'CMV and EF1-alpha
  Selectable markers: Puromycin
  Tag / fusion protein: PuroR-T2A-mTagBFP2
Growth in bacteria
  Bacterial resistance: Ampicillin, 100 μg/mL
  Growth temperature: 37°C
  Growth strain: NEB Stable
  Copy number: High Copy
Terms and licenses: Academic/Nonprofit Terms; Industry Terms: Not Available to Industry
Depositor comments: Please visit https://www.biorxiv.org/content/10.1101/2022.12.22.521524v1 for bioRxiv preprint.
How to cite: pLGR002 LGR Cas9 guide vector was a gift from Laralynne Przybyla (Addgene plasmid # 188320 ; http://n2t.net/addgene:188320 ; RRID:Addgene_188320)
